Addgene plasmid #176695: pLIB-RSP6
Purpose: Expression of Chlamydomonas reinhardtii RSP6 recombinant protein in insect cells
Depositing lab: Ron Vale. Depositing organization: University of California, San Francisco (UCSF). Publication: Structure of the radial spoke head and insights into its role in mechanoregulation of ciliary beating. Grossman-Haham I, Coudray N, Yu Z, Wang F, Zhang N, Bhabha G, Vale RD. Nat Struct Mol Biol. 2021 Jan;28(1):20-28. doi: 10.1038/s41594-020-00519-9. Epub 2020 Dec 14. PubMed 33318704.
Backbone
  Vector backbone: pLIB
  Backbone size w/o insert (bp): 4886
  Vector type: Insect Expression
Growth in bacteria
  Bacterial resistance: Ampicillin, 100 μg/mL
  Growth temperature: 37°C
  Growth strain: Mach1
  Copy number: High Copy
Gene/Insert
  Gene/Insert name: RSP6
  Species: Chlamydomonas reinhardtii
  Mutation: None
  Promoter: polyhedrin
  Cloning method: Gibson Cloning
  Sequencing primers: 5′ CGTAACAGTTTTGTAATAAAAAAACCTATAAATATTCCGG; 3′ GCAAGTAAAACCTCTACAAATGTGGTATGG
Terms and licenses: Academic/Nonprofit Terms; Industry Terms: Not Available to Industry
How to cite: pLIB-RSP6 was a gift from Ron Vale (Addgene plasmid # 176695 ; http://n2t.net/addgene:176695 ; RRID:Addgene_176695)
