[The description below was written by a language model from this plasmid's Addgene catalogue record and pLannotate feature annotations shown in this document.]
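Description:
pLIB-RSP6 is a baculovirus transfer plasmid built on the pLIB backbone for producing the Chlamydomonas reinhardtii radial spoke protein RSP6 in insect cells. In E. coli it is maintained as a high-copy plasmid through a ColE1/pUC-type origin and selected with ampicillin via the β-lactamase gene; an f1 origin is also present. Two sequence records (the depositor's and a repository sequencing result) are both 6,263 nt and show the same set of features in the same order, differing only in where numbering starts.

The payload is an unmutated RSP6 coding sequence, inserted by Gibson assembly downstream of the Autographa californica polyhedrin promoter, a very late baculoviral promoter that drives strong expression in infected insect cells, and followed by an SV40 polyadenylation signal. No affinity or epitope tag is annotated on the insert; the short hits labelled as a large T antigen fragment, a SET1 fragment, a lacZα fragment and an R6K γ origin fragment are small partial matches and are best read as backbone or terminator-region remnants rather than functional parts. The expression cassette sits, together with a gentamicin resistance gene driven by the Pc integron promoter, between the Tn7L and Tn7R ends of a mini-Tn7 element, the arrangement used to transpose a cassette into a baculoviral bacmid, from which recombinant virus is then generated. A single loxP site upstream of the polyhedrin promoter offers a site for Cre-mediated fusion with other plasmids.

RSP6 is a component of the flagellar radial spoke, which helps regulate dynein arm activity. The associated work concerns the structure of the radial spoke head, so the plasmid serves as a source of recombinant RSP6 for such structural and biochemical studies.
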