Features (pLannotate 1.2.2; 18 found; start..end, strand, type, name):
     81..97      +  CDS            lacZα (fragment): LacZα fragment of β-galactosidase; lacZ fragment
    102..556     +  rep_origin     f1 ori (sequence partly withheld): f1 bacteriophage origin of replication; arrow indicates direction of (+) strand synthesis
    582..686     +  promoter       AmpR promoter: bla
    687..1547    +  CDS            AmpR: β-lactamase; bla; confers resistance to ampicillin, carbenicillin, and related antibiotics
   1718..2306    +  rep_origin     ori: high-copy-number ColE1/pMB1/pBR322/pUC origin of replication
   2492..2543    -  misc_feature   bom (fragment): basis of mobility region from pBR322
   2611..2835    -  mobile_element Tn7R: mini-Tn7 element (right end of the Tn7 transposon) Tn7
   2902..3435    -  CDS            GmR: gentamycin acetyltransferase; aacC1; confers resistance to gentamycin
   3624..3652    -  promoter       Pc promoter: intI1 (promoter lies within the coding sequence); class 1 integron promoter
   3630..3992    -  CDS            YPR2_ECOLX (fragment): Protein predicted: Swiss-Prot protein existence level 4. From Escherichia coli.
   3992..4019    -  rep_origin     R6K γ ori (fragment): γ replication origin from E. coli plasmid R6K; requires the R6K initiator protein pi for replication
   4048..4081    +  protein_bind   loxP: Cre-mediated recombination occurs in the 8-bp core sequence (GCATACAT). Cre recombinase
   4129..4220    +  promoter       polyhedrin promoter: polh from Autographa californica; promoter for the baculovirus polyhedrin gene
   4263..5639    +  CDS            RSP6: RSP6_CHLRE - Experimental evidence at protein level: Swiss-Prot protein existence level 1. Flagellar radial spokes contribute to the regulation of dynein arm activity and thus the pattern of flagellar bending. They consist of a thin stalk, which is attached to the a subfiber of the outer doublet microtubule, and a bulbous head, which is attached to the stalk and appears to interact with the projections from the central pair of microtubules. From Chlamydomonas reinhardtii (Chlamydomonas smithii).
   5666..5749    +  CDS            large T antigen (fragment): large T antigen from SV40 (simian virus 40)
   5772..5906    +  polyA_signal   SV40 poly(A) signal: SV40 polyadenylation signal
   5935..5984    +  CDS            SET1 (fragment): solubility-enhancement tag derived from T7 phage gene 10B
   6016..6181    -  mobile_element Tn7L: mini-Tn7 element (left end of the Tn7 transposon) Tn7
>Addgene plasmid #176695 | pLIB-RSP6 | depositor full sequence | sequence record 342418 | Full Sequence
TTCTCTGTCACAGAATGAAAATTTTTCTGTCATCTCTTCGTTATTAATGTTTGTAATTGACTGAATATCA
ACGCTTATTTGCAGCCTGAATGGCGAATGGG
[124 nt withheld, positions 102-225]
C
[91 nt withheld, positions 227-317]
A
[49 nt withheld, positions 319-367]
CCTTTGACGTTGGAGTCCACGTTCTT
[37 nt withheld, positions 394-430]
ACCCTATCTCGGTCTATTCTTTTGATTTATAAGGGATTTTGCCGATTTCGGCCTATTGGTTAAAAAATGA
GCTGATTTAACAAAAATTTAACGCGAATTTTAACAAAATATTAACGCTTACAATTTAGGTGGCACTTTTC
GGGGAAATGTGCGCGGAACCCCTATTTGTTTATTTTTCTAAATACATTCAAATATGTATCCGCTCATGAG
ACAATAACCCTGATAAATGCTTCAATAATATTGAAAAAGGAAGAGTATGAGTATTCAACATTTCCGTGTC
GCCCTTATTCCCTTTTTTGCGGCATTTTGCCTTCCTGTTTTTGCTCACCCAGAAACGCTGGTGAAAGTAA
AAGATGCTGAAGATCAGTTGGGTGCACGAGTGGGTTACATCGAACTGGATCTCAACAGCGGTAAGATCCT
TGAGAGTTTTCGCCCCGAAGAACGTTTTCCAATGATGAGCACTTTTAAAGTTCTGCTATGTGGCGCGGTA
TTATCCCGTATTGACGCCGGGCAAGAGCAACTCGGTCGCCGCATACACTATTCTCAGAATGACTTGGTTG
AGTACTCACCAGTCACAGAAAAGCATCTTACGGATGGCATGACAGTAAGAGAATTATGCAGTGCTGCCAT
AACCATGAGTGATAACACTGCGGCCAACTTACTTCTGACAACGATCGGAGGACCGAAGGAGCTAACCGCT
TTTTTGCACAACATGGGGGATCATGTAACTCGCCTTGATCGTTGGGAACCGGAGCTGAATGAAGCCATAC
CAAACGACGAGCGTGACACCACGATGCCTGTAGCAATGGCAACAACGTTGCGCAAACTATTAACTGGCGA
ACTACTTACTCTAGCTTCCCGGCAACAATTAATAGACTGGATGGAGGCGGATAAAGTTGCAGGACCACTT
CTGCGCTCGGCCCTTCCGGCTGGCTGGTTTATTGCTGATAAATCTGGAGCCGGTGAGCGTGGGTCTCGCG
GTATCATTGCAGCACTGGGGCCAGATGGTAAGCCCTCCCGTATCGTAGTTATCTACACGACGGGGAGTCA
GGCAACTATGGATGAACGAAATAGACAGATCGCTGAGATAGGTGCCTCACTGATTAAGCATTGGTAACTG
TCAGACCAAGTTTACTCATATATACTTTAGATTGATTTAAAACTTCATTTTTAATTTAAAAGGATCTAGG
TGAAGATCCTTTTTGATAATCTCATGACCAAAATCCCTTAACGTGAGTTTTCGTTCCACTGAGCGTCAGA
CCCCGTAGAAAAGATCAAAGGATCTTCTTGAGATCCTTTTTTTCTGCGCGTAATCTGCTGCTTGCAAACA
AAAAAACCACCGCTACCAGCGGTGGTTTGTTTGCCGGATCAAGAGCTACCAACTCTTTTTCCGAAGGTAA
CTGGCTTCAGCAGAGCGCAGATACCAAATACTGTTCTTCTAGTGTAGCCGTAGTTAGGCCACCACTTCAA
GAACTCTGTAGCACCGCCTACATACCTCGCTCTGCTAATCCTGTTACCAGTGGCTGCTGCCAGTGGCGAT
AAGTCGTGTCTTACCGGGTTGGACTCAAGACGATAGTTACCGGATAAGGCGCAGCGGTCGGGCTGAACGG
GGGGTTCGTGCACACAGCCCAGCTTGGAGCGAACGACCTACACCGAACTGAGATACCTACAGCGTGAGCT
ATGAGAAAGCGCCACGCTTCCCGAAGGGAGAAAGGCGGACAGGTATCCGGTAAGCGGCAGGGTCGGAACA
GGAGAGCGCACGAGGGAGCTTCCAGGGGGAAACGCCTGGTATCTTTATAGTCCTGTCGGGTTTCGCCACC
TCTGACTTGAGCGTCGATTTTTGTGATGCTCGTCAGGGGGGCGGAGCCTATGGAAAAACGCCAGCAACGC
GGCCTTTTTACGGTTCCTGGCCTTTTGCTGGCCTTTTGCTCACATGTTCTTTCCTGCGTTATCCCCTGAT
TCTGTGGATAACCGTATTACCGCCTTTGAGTGAGCTGATACCGCTCGCCGCAGCCGAACGACCGAGCGCA
GCGAGTCAGTGAGCGAGGAAGCGGAAGAGCGCCTGATGCGGTATTTTCTCCTTACGCATCTGTGCGGTAT
TTCACACCGCATAGACCAGCCGCGTAACCTGGCAAAATCGGTTACGGTTGAGTAATAAATGGATGCCCTG
CGTAAGCGGGTGTGGGCGGACAATAAAGTCTTAAACTGAACAAAATAGATCTAAACTATGACAATAAAGT
CTTAAACTAGACAGAATAGTTGTAAACTGAAATCAGTCCAGTTATGCTGTGAAAAAGCATACTGGACTTT
TGTTATGGCTAAAGCAAACTCTTCATTTTCTGAAGTGCAAATTGCCCGTCGTATTAAAGAGGGGCGTGGC
CAAGGGCATGGTAAAGACTATATTCGCGGCGTTGTGACAATTTACCGAACAACTCCGCGGCCGGGAAGCC
GATCTCGGCTTGAACGAATTGTTAGGTGGCGGTACTTGGGTCGATATCAAAGTGCATCACTTCTTCCCGT
ATGCCCAACTTTGTATAGAGAGCCACTGCGGGATCGTCACCGTAATCTGCTTGCACGTAGATCACATAAG
CACCAAGCGCGTTGGCCTCATGCTTGAGGAGATTGATGAGCGCGGTGGCAATGCCCTGCCTCCGGTGCTC
GCCGGAGACTGCGAGATCATAGATATAGATCTCACTACGCGGCTGCTCAAACTTGGGCAGAACGTAAGCC
GCGAGAGCGCCAACAACCGCTTCTTGGTCGAAGGCAGCAAGCGCGATGAATGTCTTACTACGGAGCAAGT
TCCCGAGGTAATCGGAGTCCGGCTGATGTTGGGAGTAGGTGGCTACGTCTCCGAACTCACGACCGAAAAG
ATCAAGAGCAGCCCGCATGGATTTGACTTGGTCAGGGCCGAGCCTACATGTGCGAATGATGCCCATACTT
GAGCCACCTAACTTTGTTTTAGGGCGACTGCCCTGCTGCGTAACATCGTTGCTGCTGCGTAACATCGTTG
CTGCTCCATAACATCAAACATCGACCCACGGCGTAACGCGCTTGCTGCTTGGATGCCCGAGGCATAGACT
GTACAAAAAAACAGTCATAACAAGCCATGAAAACCGCCACTGCGCCGTTACCACCGCTGCGTTCGGTCAA
GGTTCTGGACCAGTTGCGTGAGCGCATACGCTACTTGCATTACAGTTTACGAACCGAACAGGCTTATGTC
AACTGGGTTCGTGCCTTCATCCGTTTCCACGGTGTGCGTCACCCGGCAACCTTGGGCAGCAGCGAAGTCG
AGGCATTTCTGTCCTGGCTGGCGAACGAGCGCAAGGTTTCGGTCTCCACGCATCGTCAGGCATTGGCGGC
CTTGCTGTTCTTCTACGGCAAGGTGCTGTGCACGGATCTGCCCTTGCTTCAGGAGATCGGTAGACCTCGG
CCGTCGCGGCGCTTGCCGGTGGTGCTGACCCCGGATGAAGTGGTTCGCATCCTCGGTTTTCTGGAAGGCG
AGCATCGTTTGTTCGCCCAGGACTCTAGCTATAGTTCTAGTGGTTGGCTACAGCTTTGTTTGTACTATCA
ACAGGTTGAACTGCTGATCAACAGATCCTCTACGCGGCCGCGGTACCATAACTTCGTATAGCATACATTA
TACGAAGTTATCTGGTTTTACTAGTATCGATTCGCGACCTACTCCGGAATATTAATAGATCATGGAGATA
ATTAAAATGATAACCATCTCGCAAATAAATAAGTATTTTACTGTTTTCGTAACAGTTTTGTAATAAAAAA
ACCTATAAATATTCCGGATTATTCATACCGTCCCACCATCGGGCGCGGATCCATGGCAGCGGATGTCGGT
CAGGCTCTCGCATTCCTGCAGCAGGTTAAGACCACACAAGGAGCAAGCATCTATGAGGGATTGAAGGCCG
CTTTGGCGAAAGTGCTGGAAGATCGCCCAGTAAACGCGGTTGAGGCTCTTGAAACCAGCGTCTTGTCAAC
GCCGCCCGCTGCCAACTTGTCAGTTCCGTTGGTCCCTGCAGCCAGCGCTGCGGCAGCAGCGGCTGCAGTT
GCAAAGGCATCCCTGTTTGGAGATCCAGAACCGGTATTGGATCCCGAAAGTGGTGAGCCTATCGACCCTG
ACGCCCCCAACGAGTTTGAATGTGAAGACGTAGAGGGTGATGGCGACCTGCTGGATGGACTGGGAGTTGG
CCTGGGCAGGCAAGAAATGTATGCCGCAATGCTGGCAGTTAAGCGCCTGGGCGAGGACGCGAAAAGAGGT
GTGAGCACGGTGAGGTTCTTCGGAAAATTTTTCGGAACGCAAGCTGATTATTATGTCTTTGAGACTACGT
TGCAAAGTAATCCTGATATGCCGGAGGCCCCTGAAGGAACGATACCACTTGAACCTTACGGAGAAGGCGT
CAACGCATACATCTACTTTGTATCAAATACACTGGGCGGTCCGCTTCAACAGTTACCATACGTTACCCCA
GAACAGATAAAAGCAAGTCGTCTGCTTAGACGCTACTTGACTGGCAGACTTGATGCGCCCGTTAGTGCTT
TCCCTGCTTTTCCCGGAAACGAGGCAAACTACTTGCGTGCTCTCATCGCCCGCATAAGCGCAGCGACTGT
TTGTTGTCCCAGGGGATTTTTTACGGCTGATGATGATTCAGCTGAACTCTCGGCGAATGACGAGTGGGTC
CCCCTCAAAGGCAGGGAAATGGCACTCCCGGTCAATTGGAGCCACCGCTATGCTCATCTCAAGGGCCAGG
GCCGCACAGTCACTCATAAGAGGGACCCTCCCGACGAAGAGGAGGAACCTGAAAAGAACTTCTGGACCGC
TGAGGAAATGGAAGCCGGCCCCCCTCCGCTTGCTACTCTCGACACTGACGCTCCTCTTCCGGCCGCCACG
GGCGATAAGGTCCCGCCTCCCGCCTGGAGCCCCGTCTTTGCCTCAGCATCGGTTACCACCAGAAATCAAG
TTGCTGGTGTGCGTTCCAACCGTTGGCCGGGAGCGGTATGTGCCTGTGCTGGCCGCCATTTCACGAGTAT
GTATGTCGGCTGGGGTATCAAGGCTGGCGGAGAATGGTCACCTTGCCCCCCTCCTCCCCCCGTGCCCCAA
TGGGGCGCTCCTGCAGCCGGTGTAGAAGGCGGACAGCAATTGCTGCTTGAATGTAATGATCTTCCCCCTA
AGCCTGCCCCTCCAGAAGAGGAGGACGAATAAAAGCTTGTCGAGAAGTACTAGAGGATCATAATCAGCCA
TACCACATTTGTAGAGGTTTTACTTGCTTTAAAAAACCTCCCACACCTCCCCCTGAACCTGAAACATAAA
ATGAATGCAATTGTTGTTGTTAACTTGTTTATTGCAGCTTATAATGGTTACAAATAAAGCAATAGCATCA
CAAATTTCACAAATAAAGCATTTTTTTCACTGCATTCTAGTTGTGGTTTGTCCAAACTCATCAATGTATC
TTATCATGTCTGGATCTGATCACTGCTTGAGCCTAGAAGATCCGGCTGCTAACAAAGCCCGAAAGGAAGC
TGAGTTGGCTGCTGCCACCGCTGAGCAATAACTATCATAACCCCTAGGAGATCCGAACCAGATAAGTGAA
ATCTAGTTCCAAACTATTTTGTCATTTTTAATTTTCGTATTAGCTTACGACGCTACACCCAGTTCCCATC
TATTTTGTCACTCTTCCCTAAATAATCCTTAAAAACTCCATTTCCACCCCTCCCAGTTCCCAACTATTTT
GTCCGCCCACAGCGGGGCATTTTTCTTCCTGTTATGTTTTTAATCAAACATCCTGCCAACTCCATGTGAC
AAACCGTCATCTTCGGCTACTTT
