Features (pLannotate 1.2.2; 18 found; start..end, strand, type, name):
    520..548     -  promoter       Pc promoter: intI1 (promoter lies within the coding sequence); class 1 integron promoter
    526..888     -  CDS            YPR2_ECOLX (fragment): Protein predicted: Swiss-Prot protein existence level 4. From Escherichia coli.
    888..915     -  rep_origin     R6K γ ori (fragment): γ replication origin from E. coli plasmid R6K; requires the R6K initiator protein pi for replication
    944..977     +  protein_bind   loxP: Cre-mediated recombination occurs in the 8-bp core sequence (GCATACAT). Cre recombinase
   1025..1116    +  promoter       polyhedrin promoter: polh from Autographa californica; promoter for the baculovirus polyhedrin gene
   1159..2535    +  CDS            RSP6: RSP6_CHLRE - Experimental evidence at protein level: Swiss-Prot protein existence level 1. Flagellar radial spokes contribute to the regulation of dynein arm activity and thus the pattern of flagellar bending. They consist of a thin stalk, which is attached to the a subfiber of the outer doublet microtubule, and a bulbous head, which is attached to the stalk and appears to interact with the projections from the central pair of microtubules. From Chlamydomonas reinhardtii (Chlamydomonas smithii).
   2562..2645    +  CDS            large T antigen (fragment): large T antigen from SV40 (simian virus 40)
   2668..2802    +  polyA_signal   SV40 poly(A) signal: SV40 polyadenylation signal
   2831..2880    +  CDS            SET1 (fragment): solubility-enhancement tag derived from T7 phage gene 10B
   2912..3077    -  mobile_element Tn7L: mini-Tn7 element (left end of the Tn7 transposon) Tn7
   3240..3256    +  CDS            lacZα (fragment): LacZα fragment of β-galactosidase; lacZ fragment
   3261..3715    +  rep_origin     f1 ori (sequence partly withheld): f1 bacteriophage origin of replication; arrow indicates direction of (+) strand synthesis
   3741..3845    +  promoter       AmpR promoter: bla
   3846..4706    +  CDS            AmpR: β-lactamase; bla; confers resistance to ampicillin, carbenicillin, and related antibiotics
   4877..5465    +  rep_origin     ori: high-copy-number ColE1/pMB1/pBR322/pUC origin of replication
   5651..5702    -  misc_feature   bom (fragment): basis of mobility region from pBR322
   5770..5994    -  mobile_element Tn7R: mini-Tn7 element (right end of the Tn7 transposon) Tn7
   6061..331     -  CDS            GmR (across the origin): gentamycin acetyltransferase; aacC1; confers resistance to gentamycin
>Addgene plasmid #176695 | pLIB-RSP6 | addgene full sequence | sequence record 346862 | Addgene NGS Result
GATCATAGATATAGATCTCACTACGCGGCTGCTCAAACTTGGGCAGAACGTAAGCCGCGAGAGCGCCAAC
AACCGCTTCTTGGTCGAAGGCAGCAAGCGCGATGAATGTCTTACTACGGAGCAAGTTCCCGAGGTAATCG
GAGTCCGGCTGATGTTGGGAGTAGGTGGCTACGTCTCCGAACTCACGACCGAAAAGATCAAGAGCAGCCC
GCATGGATTTGACTTGGTCAGGGCCGAGCCTACATGTGCGAATGATGCCCATACTTGAGCCACCTAACTT
TGTTTTAGGGCGACTGCCCTGCTGCGTAACATCGTTGCTGCTGCGTAACATCGTTGCTGCTCCATAACAT
CAAACATCGACCCACGGCGTAACGCGCTTGCTGCTTGGATGCCCGAGGCATAGACTGTACAAAAAAACAG
TCATAACAAGCCATGAAAACCGCCACTGCGCCGTTACCACCGCTGCGTTCGGTCAAGGTTCTGGACCAGT
TGCGTGAGCGCATACGCTACTTGCATTACAGTTTACGAACCGAACAGGCTTATGTCAACTGGGTTTGTGC
CTTCATCCGTTTCCACGGTGTGCGTCACCCGGCAACCTTGGGCAGCAGCGAAGTCGAGGCATTTCTGTCC
TGGCTGGCGAACGAGCGCAAGGTTTCGGTCTCCACGCATCGTCAGGCATTGGCGGCCTTGCTGTTCTTCT
ACGGCAAGGTGCTGTGCACGGATCTGCCCTTGCTTCAGGAGATCGGTAGACCTCGGCCGTCGCGGCGCTT
GCCGGTGGTGCTGACCCCGGATGAAGTGGTTCGCATCCTCGGTTTTCTGGAAGGCGAGCATCGTTTGTTC
GCCCAGGACTCTAGCTATAGTTCTAGTGGTTGGCTACAGCTTTGTTTGTACTATCAACAGGTTGAACTGC
TGATCAACAGATCCTCTACGCGGCCGCGGTACCATAACTTCGTATAGCATACATTATACGAAGTTATCTG
GTTTTACTAGTATCGATTCGCGACCTACTCCGGAATATTAATAGATCATGGAGATAATTAAAATGATAAC
CATCTCGCAAATAAATAAGTATTTTACTGTTTTCGTAACAGTTTTGTAATAAAAAAACCTATAAATATTC
CGGATTATTCATACCGTCCCACCATCGGGCGCGGATCCATGGCAGCGGATGTCGGTCAGGCTCTCGCATT
CCTGCAGCAGGTTAAGACCACACAAGGAGCAAGCATCTATGAGGGATTGAAGGCCGCTTTGGCGAAAGTG
CTGGAAGATCGCCCAGTAAACGCGGTTGAGGCTCTTGAAACCAGCGTCTTGTCAACGCCGCCCGCTGCCA
ACTTGTCAGTTCCGTTGGTCCCTGCAGCCAGCGCTGCGGCAGCAGCGGCTGCAGTTGCAAAGGCATCCCT
GTTTGGAGATCCAGAACCGGTATTGGATCCCGAAAGTGGTGAGCCTATCGACCCTGACGCCCCCAACGAG
TTTGAATGTGAAGACGTAGAGGGTGATGGCGACCTGCTGGATGGACTGGGAGTTGGCCTGGGCAGGCAAG
AAATGTATGCCGCAATGCTGGCAGTTAAGCGCCTGGGCGAGGACGCGAAAAGAGGTGTGAGCACGGTGAG
GTTCTTCGGAAAATTTTTCGGAACGCAAGCTGATTATTATGTCTTTGAGACTACGTTGCAAAGTAATCCT
GATATGCCGGAGGCCCCTGAAGGAACGATACCACTTGAACCTTACGGAGAAGGCGTCAACGCATACATCT
ACTTTGTATCAAATACACTGGGCGGTCCGCTTCAACAGTTACCATACGTTACCCCAGAACAGATAAAAGC
AAGTCGTCTGCTTAGACGCTACTTGACTGGCAGACTTGATGCGCCCGTTAGTGCTTTCCCTGCTTTTCCC
GGAAACGAGGCAAACTACTTGCGTGCTCTCATCGCCCGCATAAGCGCAGCGACTGTTTGTTGTCCCAGGG
GATTTTTTACGGCTGATGATGATTCAGCTGAACTCTCGGCGAATGACGAGTGGGTCCCCCTCAAAGGCAG
GGAAATGGCACTCCCGGTCAATTGGAGCCACCGCTATGCTCATCTCAAGGGCCAGGGCCGCACAGTCACT
CATAAGAGGGACCCTCCCGACGAAGAGGAGGAACCTGAAAAGAACTTCTGGACCGCTGAGGAAATGGAAG
CCGGCCCCCCTCCGCTTGCTACTCTCGACACTGACGCTCCTCTTCCGGCCGCCACGGGCGATAAGGTCCC
GCCTCCCGCCTGGAGCCCCGTCTTTGCCTCAGCATCGGTTACCACCAGAAATCAAGTTGCTGGTGTGCGT
TCCAACCGTTGGCCGGGAGCGGTATGTGCCTGTGCTGGCCGCCATTTCACGAGTATGTATGTCGGCTGGG
GTATCAAGGCTGGCGGAGAATGGTCACCTTGCCCCCCTCCTCCCCCCGTGCCCCAATGGGGCGCTCCTGC
AGCCGGTGTAGAAGGCGGACAGCAATTGCTGCTTGAATGTAATGATCTTCCCCCTAAGCCTGCCCCTCCA
GAAGAGGAGGACGAATAAAAGCTTGTCGAGAAGTACTAGAGGATCATAATCAGCCATACCACATTTGTAG
AGGTTTTACTTGCTTTAAAAAACCTCCCACACCTCCCCCTGAACCTGAAACATAAAATGAATGCAATTGT
TGTTGTTAACTTGTTTATTGCAGCTTATAATGGTTACAAATAAAGCAATAGCATCACAAATTTCACAAAT
AAAGCATTTTTTTCACTGCATTCTAGTTGTGGTTTGTCCAAACTCATCAATGTATCTTATCATGTCTGGA
TCTGATCACTGCTTGAGCCTAGAAGATCCGGCTGCTAACAAAGCCCGAAAGGAAGCTGAGTTGGCTGCTG
CCACCGCTGAGCAATAACTATCATAACCCCTAGGAGATCCGAACCAGATAAGTGAAATCTAGTTCCAAAC
TATTTTGTCATTTTTAATTTTCGTATTAGCTTACGACGCTACACCCAGTTCCCATCTATTTTGTCACTCT
TCCCTAAATAATCCTTAAAAACTCCATTTCCACCCCTCCCAGTTCCCAACTATTTTGTCCGCCCACAGCG
GGGCATTTTTCTTCCTGTTATGTTTTTAATCAAACATCCTGCCAACTCCATGTGACAAACCGTCATCTTC
GGCTACTTTTTCTCTGTCACAGAATGAAAATTTTTCTGTCATCTCTTCGTTATTAATGTTTGTAATTGAC
TGAATATCAACGCTTATTTGCAGCCTGAATGGCGAATGGG
[124 nt withheld, positions 3261-3384]
C
[91 nt withheld, positions 3386-3476]
A
[49 nt withheld, positions 3478-3526]
CCTTTGACGTTGGAGTCCACGTTCTT
[37 nt withheld, positions 3553-3589]
ACCCTATCTCGGTCTATTCTTTTGATTTATAAGGGATTTTGCCGATTTCGGCCTATTGGTTAAAAAATGA
GCTGATTTAACAAAAATTTAACGCGAATTTTAACAAAATATTAACGCTTACAATTTAGGTGGCACTTTTC
GGGGAAATGTGCGCGGAACCCCTATTTGTTTATTTTTCTAAATACATTCAAATATGTATCCGCTCATGAG
ACAATAACCCTGATAAATGCTTCAATAATATTGAAAAAGGAAGAGTATGAGTATTCAACATTTCCGTGTC
GCCCTTATTCCCTTTTTTGCGGCATTTTGCCTTCCTGTTTTTGCTCACCCAGAAACGCTGGTGAAAGTAA
AAGATGCTGAAGATCAGTTGGGTGCACGAGTGGGTTACATCGAACTGGATCTCAACAGCGGTAAGATCCT
TGAGAGTTTTCGCCCCGAAGAACGTTTTCCAATGATGAGCACTTTTAAAGTTCTGCTATGTGGCGCGGTA
TTATCCCGTATTGACGCCGGGCAAGAGCAACTCGGTCGCCGCATACACTATTCTCAGAATGACTTGGTTG
AGTACTCACCAGTCACAGAAAAGCATCTTACGGATGGCATGACAGTAAGAGAATTATGCAGTGCTGCCAT
AACCATGAGTGATAACACTGCGGCCAACTTACTTCTGACAACGATCGGAGGACCGAAGGAGCTAACCGCT
TTTTTGCACAACATGGGGGATCATGTAACTCGCCTTGATCGTTGGGAACCGGAGCTGAATGAAGCCATAC
CAAACGACGAGCGTGACACCACGATGCCTGTAGCAATGGCAACAACGTTGCGCAAACTATTAACTGGCGA
ACTACTTACTCTAGCTTCCCGGCAACAATTAATAGACTGGATGGAGGCGGATAAAGTTGCAGGACCACTT
CTGCGCTCGGCCCTTCCGGCTGGCTGGTTTATTGCTGATAAATCTGGAGCCGGTGAGCGTGGGTCTCGCG
GTATCATTGCAGCACTGGGGCCAGATGGTAAGCCCTCCCGTATCGTAGTTATCTACACGACGGGGAGTCA
GGCAACTATGGATGAACGAAATAGACAGATCGCTGAGATAGGTGCCTCACTGATTAAGCATTGGTAACTG
TCAGACCAAGTTTACTCATATATACTTTAGATTGATTTAAAACTTCATTTTTAATTTAAAAGGATCTAGG
TGAAGATCCTTTTTGATAATCTCATGACCAAAATCCCTTAACGTGAGTTTTCGTTCCACTGAGCGTCAGA
CCCCGTAGAAAAGATCAAAGGATCTTCTTGAGATCCTTTTTTTCTGCGCGTAATCTGCTGCTTGCAAACA
AAAAAACCACCGCTACCAGCGGTGGTTTGTTTGCCGGATCAAGAGCTACCAACTCTTTTTCCGAAGGTAA
CTGGCTTCAGCAGAGCGCAGATACCAAATACTATTCTTCTAGTGTAGCCGTAGTTAGGCCACCACTTCAA
GAACTCTGTAGCACCGCCTACATACCTCGCTCTGCTAATCCTGTTACCAGTGGCTGCTGCCAGTGGCGAT
AAGTCGTGTCTTACCGGGTTGGACTCAAGACGATAGTTACCGGATAAGGCGCAGCGGTCGGGCTGAACGG
GGGGTTCGTGCACACAGCCCAGCTTGGAGCGAACGACCTACACCGAACTGAGATACCTACAGCGTGAGCT
ATGAGAAAGCGCCACGCTTCCCGAAGGGAGAAAGGCGGACAGGTATCCGGTAAGCGGCAGGGTCGGAACA
GGAGAGCGCACGAGGGAGCTTCCAGGGGGAAACGCCTGGTATCTTTATAGTCCTGTCGGGTTTCGCCACC
TCTGACTTGAGCGTCGATTTTTGTGATGCTCGTCAGGGGGGCGGAGCCTATGGAAAAACGCCAGCAACGC
GGCCTTTTTACGGTTCCTGGCCTTTTGCTGGCCTTTTGCTCACATGTTCTTTCCTGCGTTATCCCCTGAT
TCTGTGGATAACCGTATTACCGCCTTTGAGTGAGCTGATACCGCTCGCCGCAGCCGAACGACCGAGCGCA
GCGAGTCAGTGAGCGAGGAAGCGGAAGAGCGCCTGATGCGGTATTTTCTCCTTACGCATCTGTGCGGTAT
TTCACACCGCATAGACCAGCCGCGTAACCTGGCAAAATCGGTTACGGTTGAGTAATAAATGGATGCCCTG
CGTAAGCGGGTGTGGGCGGACAATAAAGTCTTAAACTGAACAAAATAGATCTAAACTATGACAATAAAGT
CTTAAACTAGACAGAATAGTTGTAAACTGAAATCAGTCCAGTTATGCTGTGAAAAAGCATACTGGACTTT
TGTTATGGCTAAAGCAAACTCTTCATTTTCTGAAGTGCAAATTGCCCGTCGTATTAAAGAGGGGCGTGGC
CAAGGGCATGGTAAAGACTATATTCGCGGCGTTGTGACAATTTACCGAACAACTCCGCGGCCGGGAAGCC
GATCTCGGCTTGAACGAATTGTTAGGTGGCGGTACTTGGGTCGATATCAAAGTGCATCACTTCTTCCCGT
ATGCCCAACTTTGTATAGAGAGCCACTGCGGGATCGTCACCGTAATCTGCTTGCACGTAGATCACATAAG
CACCAAGCGCGTTGGCCTCATGCTTGAGGAGATTGATGAGCGCGGTGGCAATGCCCTGCCTCCGGTGCTC
GCCGGAGACTGCGA
